>Addgene plasmid #215944 | AA243 | addgene full sequence | sequence record 431494 | Addgene NGS Result
TCGCGCGTTTCGGTGATGACGGTGAAAACCTCTGACACATGCAGCTCCCGGAGACGGTCACAGCTTGTCT
GTAAGCGGATGCCGGGAGCAGACAAGCCCGTCAGGGCGCGTCAGCGGGTGTTGGCGGGTGTCGGGGCTGG
CTTAACTATGCGGCATCAGAGCAGATTGTACTGAGAGTGCACCATATGCGGTGTGAAATACCGCACAGAT
GCGTAAGGAGAAAATACCGCATCAGGCGCCATTCGCCATTCAGGCTGCGCAACTGTTGGGAAGGGCGATC
GGTGCGGGCCTCTTCGCTATTACGCCAGCTGGCGAAAGGGGGATGTGCTGCAAGGCGATTAAGTTGGGTA
ACGCCAGGGTTTTCCCAGTCACGACGTTGTAAAACGACGGCCAGAGAATTCGAGCTCGGTACCTCGCGAA
TACATCTAGATGAAGACGTCAGAGAGGGCCTATTTCCCATGATTCCTTCATATTTGCATATACGATACAA
GGCTGTTAGAGAGATAATTAGAATTAATTTGACTGTAAACACAAAGATATTAGTACAAAATACGTGACGT
AGAAAGTAATAATTTCTTGGGTAGTTTGCAGTTTTAAAATTATGTTTTAAAATGGACTATCATATGCTTA
CCGTAACTTGAAAGTATTTCGATTTCTTGGCTTTATATATCTTGTGGAAAGGACGAAACACCGAGGAACT
GCACATCTTACCTGTTTAAGAGCTATGCTGGAAACAGCATAGCAAGTTTAAATAAGGCTAGTCCGTTATC
AACTTGAAAAAGTGGCACCGAGTCGGTGCTTTTTTGAACACGCGTCTTCATCGGATCCCGGGCCCGTCGA
CTGCAGAGGCCTGCATGCAAGCTTGGTGTAATCATGGTCATAGCTGTTTCCTGTGTGAAATTGTTATCCG
CTCACAATTCCACACAACATACGAGCCGGAAGCATAAAGTGTAAAGCCTGGGGTGCCTAATGAGTGAGCT
AACTCACATTAATTGCGTTGCGCTCACTGCCCGCTTTCCAGTCGGGAAACCTGTCGTGCCAGCTGCATTA
ATGAATCGGCCAACGCGCGGGGAGAGGCGGTTTGCGTATTGGGCGCTCTTCCGCTTCCTCGCTCACTGAC
TCGCTGCGCTCGGTCGTTCGGCTGCGGCGAGCGGTATCAGCTCACTCAAAGGCGGTAATACGGTTATCCA
CAGAATCAGGGGATAACGCAGGAAAGAACATGTGAGCAAAAGGCCAGCAAAAGGCCAGGAACCGTAAAAA
GGCCGCGTTGCTGGCGTTTTTCCATAGGCTCCGCCCCCCTGACGAGCATCACAAAAATCGACGCTCAAGT
CAGAGGTGGCGAAACCCGACAGGACTATAAAGATACCAGGCGTTTCCCCCTGGAAGCTCCCTCGTGCGCT
CTCCTGTTCCGACCCTGCCGCTTACCGGATACCTGTCCGCCTTTCTCCCTTCGGGAAGCGTGGCGCTTTC
TCATAGCTCACGCTGTAGGTATCTCAGTTCGGTGTAGGTCGTTCGCTCCAAGCTGGGCTGTGTGCACGAA
CCCCCCGTTCAGCCCGACCGCTGCGCCTTATCCGGTAACTATCGTCTTGAGTCCAACCCGGTAAGACACG
ACTTATCGCCACTGGCAGCAGCCACTGGTAACAGGATTAGCAGAGCGAGGTATGTAGGCGGTGCTACAGA
GTTCTTGAAGTGGTGGCCTAACTACGGCTACACTAGAAGAACAGTATTTGGTATCTGCGCTCTGCTGAAG
CCAGTTACCTTCGGAAAAAGAGTTGGTAGCTCTTGATCCGGCAAACAAACCACCGCTGGTAGCGGTGGTT
TTTTTGTTTGCAAGCAGCAGATTACGCGCAGAAAAAAAGGATCTCAAGAAGATCCTTTGATCTTTTCTAC
GGGGTCTGACGCTCAGTGGAACGAAAACTCACGTTAAGGGATTTTGGTCATGAGATTATCAAAAAGGATC
TTCACCTAGATCCTTTTAAATTAAAAATGAAGTTTTAAATCAAGCCCAATCTGAATAATGTTACAACCAA
TTAACCAATTCTGATTAGAAAAACTCATCGAGCATCAAATGAAACTGCAATTTATTCATATCAGGATTAT
CAATACCATATTTTTGAAAAAGCCGTTTCTGTAATGAAGGAGAAAACTCACCGAGGCAGTTCCATAGGAT
GGCAAGATCCTGGTATCGGTCTGCGATTCCGACTCGTCCAACATCAATACAACCTATTAATTTCCCCTCG
TCAAAAATAAGGTTATCAAGTGAGAAATCACCATGAGTGACGACTGAATCCGGTGAGAATGGCAAAAGTT
TATGCATTTCTTTCCAGACTTGTTCAACAGGCCAGCCATTACGCTCGTCATCAAAATCACTCGCATCAAC
CAAACCGTTATTCATTCGTGATTGCGCCTGAGCGAGACGAAATACGCGATCGCTGTTAAAAGGACAATTA
CAAACAGGAATCGAATGCAACCGGCGCAGGAACACTGCCAGCGCATCAACAATATTTTCACCTGAATCAG
GATATTCTTCTAATACCTGGAATGCTGTTTTTCCGGGGATCGCAGTGGTGAGTAACCATGCATCATCAGG
AGTACGGATAAAATGCTTGATGGTCGGAAGAGGCATAAATTCCGTCAGCCAGTTTAGTCTGACCATCTCA
TCTGTAACATCATTGGCAACGCTACCTTTGCCATGTTTCAGAAACAACTCTGGCGCATCGGGCTTCCCAT
ACAAGCGATAGATTGTCGCACCTGATTGCCCGACATTATCGCGAGCCCATTTATACCCATATAAATCAGC
ATCCATGTTGGAATTTAATCGCGGCCTCGACGTTTCCCGTTGAATATGGCTCATAACACCCCTTGTATTA
CTGTTTATGTAAGCAGACAGTTTTATTGTTCATGATGATATATTTTTATCTTGTGCAATGTAACATCAGA
GATTTTGAGACACGGGCCAGAGCTGCA
Features (pLannotate 1.2.2; 11 found; start..end, strand, type, name):
    137..236     +  misc_feature   bom (fragment): basis of mobility region from pBR322
    242..399     -  CDS            lacZα (fragment): LacZα fragment of β-galactosidase; lacZ fragment
    444..684     +  promoter       U6 promoter: RNA polymerase III promoter for human U6 snRNA
    732..799     +  misc_RNA       tracrRNA (fragment): trans-activating CRISPR RNA for the Streptococcus pyogenes CRISPR/Cas9 system
    901..917     -  protein_bind   lac operator: The lac repressor binds to the lac operator to inhibit transcription in E. coli. This inhibition can be relieved by adding lactose or isopropyl-β-D-thiogalactopyranoside (IPTG). lac repressor encoded by lacI
    925..955     -  promoter       lac promoter: promoter for the E. coli lac operon
    970..991     -  protein_bind   CAP binding site: CAP binding activates transcription in the presence of cAMP. E. coli catabolite activator protein
   1004..1096    -  CDS            lacI (fragment): lac repressor; lacI; The lac repressor binds to the lac operator to inhibit transcription in E. coli. This inhibition can be relieved by adding lactose or isopropyl-β-D-thiogalactopyranoside (IPTG).
   1279..1867    -  rep_origin     ori: high-copy-number ColE1/pMB1/pBR322/pUC origin of replication
   2045..2854    -  CDS            KanR: aminoglycoside phosphotransferase; aph(3')-Ia; confers resistance to kanamycin in bacteria or G418 (Geneticin®) in eukaryotes
   2961..35      +  CDS            rop (fragment) (across the origin): Rop protein, which maintains plasmids at low copy number; rop
