[The description below was written by a language model from this plasmid's Addgene catalogue record and pLannotate feature annotations shown in this document.]
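Description:
AA243 is a small (about 3 kb) bacterial cloning plasmid on the pUC57-Kan backbone that serves as a "fragment" in the Fragmid modular vector assembly system for CRISPR technologies. It is not a finished expression vector. Instead, it holds one module, a guide cassette, intended to be combined with other fragments to build a complete destination construct. The record lists the cloning method as unknown, so the details of how the module is excised or assembled are not given. The plasmid is propagated in E. coli from a high-copy ColE1/pUC-type origin and selected with kanamycin through the aph(3')-Ia aminoglycoside phosphotransferase gene. The remaining annotated elements (the lac promoter, operator and CAP site, and partial lacZα, lacI, bom and rop sequences) are backbone remnants with no role in the payload. The lacZα fragment and lac regulatory region flank the insert, consistent with placement in the pUC cloning region.

The payload is a human U6 RNA polymerase III promoter (U6_v1) driving a single guide RNA for Streptococcus pyogenes Cas9. The guide consists of a 20-nucleotide spacer targeting CD47 (sgCD47_v5), which sits in the unannotated gap after the promoter, followed by an Sp tracrRNA scaffold variant (trRNA_v4), which the annotation detects only as a partial tracrRNA match. CD47 is a cell-surface protein, and the depositor describes this guide as a positive control for a cell surface marker. Once the cassette is assembled into a vector and delivered with a compatible SpCas9-based effector, changes in surface CD47 levels give a convenient readout of how well that CRISPR configuration works. The record does not specify the assay format or the target species of the CD47 guide.
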