Addgene plasmid #215944: AA243
Purpose: Fragmid fragment: (guide cassette) guide expression; positive control cell surface
Depositing lab: John Doench. Depositing organization: Broad Institute. Publication: Modular vector assembly enables rapid assessment of emerging CRISPR technologies. McGee AV, Liu YV, Griffith AL, Szegletes ZM, Wen B, Kraus C, Miller NW, Steger RJ, Escude Velasco B, Bosch JA, Zirin JD, Viswanatha R, Sontheimer EJ, Goodale A, Greene MA, Green TM, Doench JG. Cell Genom. 2024 Mar 13;4(3):100519. doi: 10.1016/j.xgen.2024.100519. PubMed 38484704.
Backbone
  Vector backbone: pUC57-Kan
  Vector type: CRISPR ; Fragment
Growth in bacteria
  Bacterial resistance: Kanamycin, 50 μg/mL
  Growth temperature: 37°C
  Growth strain: DH5alpha
  Copy number: Unknown
Gene/Insert
  Gene/Insert name: U6_v1; sgCD47_v5 [Sp]; trRNA_v4 [Sp]
  gRNA/shRNA sequence: AGGAACTGCACATCTTACCT
  Species: Streptococcus pyogenes
  Cloning method: Unknown
Resource information
  A portion of this plasmid was derived from a plasmid made by: Genscript ID: U024JHB230-69
Terms and licenses: Academic/Nonprofit Terms; Industry Terms: Not Available to Industry
Depositor comments: Please visit https://www.biorxiv.org/content/10.1101/2023.10.25.564061v1 for bioRxiv preprint.
How to cite: AA243 was a gift from John Doench (Addgene plasmid # 215944 ; http://n2t.net/addgene:215944 ; RRID:Addgene_215944)
